>Addgene plasmid #55169 | pBS2E | depositor partial sequence | sequence record 85535 | Full Sequence
GAATTCGCGGCCGCTTCTAGAGCAATACGCAAACCGCCTCTCCCCGCGCGTTGGCCGATTCATTAATGCA
GCTGGCACGACAGGTTTCCCGACTGGAAAGCGGGCAGTGAGCGCAACGCAATTAATGTGAGTTAGCTCAC
TCATTAGGCACCCCAGGCTTTACACTTTATGCTTCCGGCTCGTATGTTGTGTGGAATTGTGAGCGGATAA
CAATTTCACACATACTAGAGAAAGAGGAGAAATACTAGATGGCTTCCTCCGAAGACGTTATCAAAGAGTT
CATGCGTTTCAAAGTTCGTATGGAAGGTTCCGTTAACGGTCACGAGTTCGAAATCGAAGGTGAAGGTGAA
GGTCGTCCGTACGAAGGTACCCAGACCGCTAAACTGAAAGTTACCAAAGGTGGTCCGCTGCCGTTCGCTT
GGGACATCCTGTCCCCGCAGTTCCAGTACGGTTCCAAAGCTTACGTTAAACACCCGGCTGACATCCCGGA
CTACCTGAAACTGTCCTTCCCGGAAGGTTTCAAATGGGAACGTGTTATGAACTTCGAAGACGGTGGTGTT
GTTACCGTTACCCAGGACTCCTCCCTGCAAGACGGTGAGTTCATCTACAAAGTTAAACTGCGTGGTACCA
ACTTCCCGTCCGATGGTCCGGTTATGCAGAAAAAAACCATGGGTTGGGAAGCTTCCACCGAACGTATGTA
CCCGGAAGACGGTGCTCTGAAAGGTGAAATCAAAATGCGTCTGAAACTGAAAGACGGTGGTCACTACGAC
GCTGAAGTTAAAACCACCTACATGGCTAAAAAACCGGTTCAGCTGCCGGGTGCTTACAAAACCGACATCA
AACTGGACATCACCTCCCACAACGAAGACTACACCATCGTTGAACAGTACGAACGTGCTGAAGGTCGTCA
CTCCACCGGTGCTTAATAACGCTGATAGTGCTAGTGTAGATCGCTACTAGAGCCAGGCATCAAATAAAAC
GAAAGGCTCAGTCGAAAGACTGGGCCTTTCGTTTTATCTGTTGTTTGTCGGTGAACGCTCTCTACTAGAG
TCACACTGGCTCACCTTCGGGTGGGCCTTTCTGCGTTTATATACTAGTAGCGGCCGCTGCAGAGATATCG
ATTTCAAGCTATATTTGGAGTTGAGCCTCTTGAAACGGACACCCTGTATCCGAAGGATCGAAACGCTGTC
AGCTACCGCAGCCAAATATATGAAATGAAGGATTATGCAACCGTGATTGATGTAAAGACAGCTTCAGTGG
AAGCGGTGTATCAAGAAGATTTTTATGCGCGCACGCCAGCGGTCACAAGCCATGAGTATCAGCAGGGCAA
GGCGTATTTTATCGGCGCGCGTTTGGAGGATCAATTTCAGCGTGATTTCTATGAGGGTCTGATCACAGAC
CTGTCTCTCTCTCCAGTTTTTCCGGTTCGGCACGGAAAAGGCGTCTCCGTACAAGCGAGGCAGGATCAGG
ACAATGATTATATTTTTGTCATGAATTTCACGGAAGAAAAACAGCTGGTCACGTTTGATCAGAGTGTGAA
GGACATAATGACAGGAGACATATTGTCAGGCGACCTGACGATGGAAAAGTATGAAGTGAGAATTGTCGTA
AACACACATTAGCCCATCATTCTTGAAGACGAAAGGGCCTCGTGATACGCCTATTTTTATAGGTTAATGT
CATGATAATAATGGTTTCTTAGACGTCAGGTGGCACTTTTCGGGGAAATGTGCGCGGAACCCCTATTTGT
TTATTTTTCTAAATACATTCAAATATGTATCCGCTCATGAGACAATAACCCTGATAAATGCTTCAATAAT
ATTGAAAAAGGAAGAGTATGAGTATTCAACATTTCCGTGTCGCCCTTATTCCCTTTTTTGCGGCATTTTG
CCTTCCTGTTTTTGCTCACCCAGAAACGCTGGTGAAAGTAAAAGATGCTGAAGATCAGTTGGGTGCACGA
GTGGGTTACATCGAACTGGATCTCAACAGCGGTAAGATCCTTGAGAGTTTTCGCCCCGAAGAACGTTTTC
CAATGATGAGCACTTTTAAAGTTCTGCTATGTGGCGCGGTATTATCCCGTGTTGACGCCGGGCAAGAGCA
ACTCGGTCGCCGCATACACTATTCTCAGAATGACTTGGTTGAGTACTCACCAGTCACAGAAAAGCATCTT
ACGGATGGCATGACAGTAAGAGAATTATGCAGTGCTGCCATAACCATGAGTGATAACACTGCGGCCAACT
TACTTCTGACAACGATCGGAGGACCGAAGGAGCTAACCGCTTTTTTGCACAACATGGGGGATCATGTAAC
TCGCCTTGATCGTTGGGAACCGGAGCTGAATGAAGCCATACCAAACGACGAGCGTGACACCACGATGCCG
GCAGCAATGGCAACAACGTTGCGCAAACTATTAACTGGCGAACTACTTACTCTAGCTTCCCGGCAACAAT
TAATAGACTGGATGGAGGCGGATAAAGTTGCAGGACCACTTCTGCGCTCGGCCCTTCCGGCTGGCTGGTT
TATTGCTGATAAATCTGGAGCCGGTGAGCGTGGGTCTCGCGGTATCATTGCAGCACTGGGGCCAGATGGT
AAGCCCTCCCGTATCGTAGTTATCTACACGACGGGGAGTCAGGCAACTATGGATGAACGAAATAGACAGA
TCGCTGAGATAGGTGCCTCACTGATTAAGCATTGGTAACTGTCAGACCAAGTTTACTCATATATACTTTA
GATTGATTTAAAACTTCATTTTTAATTTAAAAGGATCTAGGTGAAGATCCTTTTTGATAATCTCATGACC
AAAATCCCTTAACGTGAGTTTTCGTTCCACTGAGCGTCAGACCCCGTAGAAAAGATCAAAGGATCTTCTT
GAGATCCTTTTTTTCTGCGCGTAATCTGCTGCTTGCAAACAAAAAAACCACCGCTACCAGCGGTGGTTTG
TTTGCCGGATCAAGAGCTACCAACTCTTTTTCCGAAGGTAACTGGCTTCAGCAGAGCGCAGATACCAAAT
ACTGTCCTTCTAGTGTAGCCGTAGTTAGGCCACCACTTCAAGAACTCTGTAGCACCGCCTACATACCTCG
CTCTGCTAATCCTGTTACCAGTGGCTGCTGCCAGTGGCGATAAGTCGTGTCTTACCGGGTTGGACTCAAG
ACGATAGTTACCGGATAAGGCGCAGCGGTCGGGCTGAACGGGGGGTTCGTGCACACAGCCCAGCTTGGAG
CGAACGACCTACACCGAACTGAGATACCTACAGCGTGAGCATTGAGAAAGCGCCACGCTTCCCGAAGGGA
GAAAGGCGGACAGGTATCCGGTAAGCGGCAGGGTCGGAACAGGAGAGCGCACGAGGGAGCTTCCAGGGGG
AAACGCCTGGTATCTTTATAGTCCTGTCGGGTTTCGCCACCTCTGACTTGAGCGTCGATTTTTGTGATGC
TCGTCAGGGGGGCGGAGCCTATGGAAAAACGCCAGCAACGCGGCCTTTTTACGGTTCCTGGCCTTTTGCT
GGCCTTTTGCTCACATGTTCTTTCCTGCGTTATCCCCTGATTCTGTGGATAACCGTATTACCGCCTTTGA
GTGAGCTGATACCGCTCGCCGCAGCCGAACGACCGAGCGCAGCGAGTCAGTGAGCGAGGAAGCGGAAGAG
CGCCTGATGCGGTATTTTCTCCTTACGCATCTGTGCGGTATTTCACACCGCATATGGTGCACTCTCAGTA
CAATCTGCTCTGATGCCGCATAGTTAAGCCAGTATACACTCCGCTATCGCTACGTGACTGGGTCATGGCT
GCGCCCCGACACCCGCCAACACCCGCTGACGCGCCCTGACGGGCTTGTCTGCTCCCGGCATCCGCTTACA
GACAAGCTGTGACCGTCTCCGGGAGCTGCATGTGTCAGAGGTTTTCACCGTCATCACCGAAACGCGCGAG
GCAGCTGCGGTAAAGCTCATCAGCGTGGTCGTGAAGCGATTCACAGATGTCTGCCTGTTCATCCGCGTCC
AGCTCGTTGAGTTTCTCCAGAAGCGTTAATGTCTGGCTTCTGATAAAGCGGGCCATGTTAAGGGCGGTTT
TTTCCTGTTTGGTCACTTGATGCCTCCGTGTAAGGGGGAATTTCTGTTCATGGGGGTAATGATACCGATG
AAACGAGAGAGGATGCTCACGATACGGGTTACTGATGATGAACATGCCCGGTTACTGGAACGTTGTGAGG
GTAAACAACTGGCGGTATGGATGCGGCGGGACCAGAGAAAAATCACTCAGGGTCAATGCCAGCGCTTCGT
TAATACAGATGTAGGTGTTCCACAGGGTAGCCAGCAGCATCCTGCGATGCAGATCCGGAACATAATGGTG
CAGGGCGCTGACTTCCGCGTTTCCAGACTTTACGAAACACGGAAACCGAAGACCATTCATGTTGTTGCTC
AGGTCGCAGACGTTTTGCAGCAGCAGTCGCTTCACGTTCGCTCGCGTATCGGTGATTCATTCTGCTAACC
AGTAAGGCAACCCCGCCAGCCTAGCCGGGTCCTCAACGACAGGAGCACGATCATGCGCACCCGTGGCCAG
GACCCAACGCTGCCCGAGATGCGCCGCGTGCGGCTGCTGGAGATGGCGGACGCGATGGATATGTTCTGCC
AAGGGTTGGTTTGCGCATTCACAGTTCTCCGCAAGAATTGATTGGCTCCAATTCTTGGAGTGGTGAATCC
GTTAGCGAGGTGCCGCCGGCTTCCATTCAGGTCGAGGTGGCCCGGCTCCATGCACCGCGACGCAACGCGG
GGAGGCAGACAAGGTATAGGGCGGCGCCTACAATCCATGCCAACCCGTTCCATGTGCTCGCCGAGGCGGC
ATAAATCGCCGTGACGATCAGCGGTCCAGTGATCGAAGTTAGGCTGGTAAGAGCCGCGAGCGATCCTTGA
AGCTGTCCCTGATGGTCGTCATCTACCTGCCTGGACAGCATGGCCTGCAACGCGGGCATCCCGATGCCGC
CGGAAGCGAGAAGAATCATAATGGGGAAGGCCATCCAGCCTCGCGTCGCGACTAAGAAAATGCCGTCAAA
TCCGCTCGCCATGACTTCACTAACGATGCCTTTGAAAATCTTCAAGTTCTTTTCTACTAATTCAAGGCGT
GTCTCACCAGGTTTTTGGTTTGCTCCGGCGCAAATGCAGACAATATCAGGATGGGGTGATGTCAAAGCTT
GAAAAAACGCACGTAACAAAAGCAAAATTTATGCTCCATGGGGGAGACTACAACCCCGATCAGTGGCTGG
ATCGGCCCGATATTTTAGCTGACGATATCAAACTGATGAAGCTTTCTCATACGAATACGTTTTCTGTCGG
CATTTTTGCATGGAGCGCACTTGAGCCGGAGGAGGGCGTATATCAATTTGAATGGCTGGATGATATTTTT
GAGCGGATTCACAGTATAGGCGGCCGGGTCATATTAGCAACGCCGAGCGGAGCCCGTCCGGCCTGGCTGT
CGCAAACCTATCCGGAAGTTTTGCGCGTCAATGCCTCCCGCGTCAAACAGCTGCACGGCGGAAGGCACAA
CCACTGCCTCACATCTAAAGTCTACCGAGAAAAAACACGGCACATCAACCGCTTATTAGCAGAACGATAC
GGACATCACCCGGCGCTGTTAATGTGGCACATTTCAAACGAATACGGGGGAGATTGCCACTGTGAATCGA
TGCGGCCGCTCTAGGAGTTAACAAGAGTTTGTAGAAACGCAAAAAGGCCATCCGTCAGGATGGCCTTCTG
CTTAGCTAGAGCGGCGGATTTGTCCTACTCAGGAGAGCGTTCACCGACAAACAACAGATAAAACGAAAGG
CCCAGTCTTTCGACTGAGCCTTTCGTTTTATTTGATGCCTCAAGCTAGAGAGTCCTAGAGTCTAGGGACC
TCTTTAGCTCCTTGGAAGCTGTCAGTAGTATACCTAATAATTTATCTACATTCCCTTTAGTAACGTGTAA
CTTTCCAAATTTACAAAAGCGACTCATAGAATTATTTCCTCCCGTTAAATAATAGATAACTATTAAAAAT
AGACAATACTTGCTCATAAGTAACGGTACTTAAATTGTTTACTTTGGCGTGTTTCATTGCTTGATGAAAC
TGATTTTTAGTAAACAGTTGACGATATTCTCGATTGACCCATTTTGAAACAAAGTACGTATATAGCTTCC
AATATTTATCTGGAACATCTGTGGTATGGCGGGTAAGTTTTATTAAGACACTGTTTACTTTTGGTTTAGG
ATGAAAGCATTCCGCTGGCAGCTTAAGCAATTGCTGAATCGAGACTTGAGTGTGCAAGAGCAACCCTAGT
GTTCGGTGAATATCCAAGGTACGCTTGTAGAATCCTTCTTCAACAATCAGATAGATGTCAGACGCATGGC
TTTCAAAAACCACTTTTTTAATAATTTGTGTGCTTAAATGGTAAGGAATACTCCCAACAATTTTATACCT
CTGTTTGTTAGGGAATTGAAACTGTAGAATATCTTGGTGAATTAAAGTGACACGAGTATTCAGTTTTAAT
TTTTCTGACGATAAGTTGAATAGATGACTGTCTAATTCAATAGACGTTACCTGTTTACTTATTTTAGCCA
GTTTCGTCGTTAAATGCCCTTTACCTGTTCCAATTTCGTAAACGGTATCGGTTTCTTTTAAATTCAATTG
TTTTATTATTTGGTTGAGTACTTTTTCACTCGTTAAAAAGTTTTGAGAATATTTTATATTTTTGTTCATG
TAATCACTCCTTCTTAATTACAAATTTTTAGCATCTAATTTAACTTCAATTCCTATTATACAAAATTTTA
AGATACTGCACTATCAACACACTCTTAAGTTTGCTTCTAAGTCTTATTTCCATAACTTCTTTTACGTTTC
CGCCATTCTTTGCTGTTTCGATTTTTATGATATGGTGCAAGTCAGCACGAACACGAACCGTCTTATCTCC
CATTATATCTTTTTTTGCACTGATTGGTGTATCATTTCGTTTTTCTTTTGTGCTAGAGGATCAATTCTTG
AAGACGAAAGGGCCTCGTGATACGCCTATTTTTATAGGTTAATGTCATGATAATAATGGTTTCTTAGACG
TCAGGTGGCACTTTTCGGGGAAATGTGCGCGGAACCCCTATTTGTTTATTTTTCTAAATACATTCAAATA
TGTATCCGCTCATGAGACAATAACCCTGATAAATGCTTCAATAATATTGAAAAAGGAAGAGTGCGGCCGC
CCGCGGGAGCTCCCCGGGACGTTCTTGCCATTGCTGCATAAAAAACGCCCGGCGGCAACCGAGCGTTCTG
AATTAATTAATCATCGCGACTGCATCTTTCGCTAAGGATGATTTCTG
