>Addgene plasmid #55169 | pBS2E | addgene partial sequence | sequence record 91156 | T0term-R 5'-GCGGCAACCGAGCGTTC-3'
CATCTTTCGCTAAGGATGATTTCTGGAATTCGCGGCCGCTTCTAGAGCAATACGCAAACCGCCTCTCCCC
GCGCGTTGGCCGATTCATTAATGCAGCTGGCACGACAGGTTTCCCGACTGGAAAGCGGGCAGTGAGCGCA
ACGCAATTAATGTGAGTTAGCTCACTCATTAGGCACCCCAGGCTTTACACTTTATGCTTCCGGCTCGTAT
GTTGTGTGGAATTGTGAGCGGATAACAATTTCACACATACTAGAGAAAGAGGAGAAATACTAGATGGCTT
CCTCCGAAGACGTTATCAAAGAGTTCATGCGTTTCAAAGTTCGTATGGAAGGTTCCGTTAACGGTCACGA
GTTCGAAATCGAAGGTGAAGGTGAAGGTCGTCCGTACGAAGGTACCCAGACCGCTAAACTGAAAGTTACC
AAAGGTGGTCCGCTGCCGTTCGCTTGGGACATCCTGTCCCCGCAGTTCCAGTACGGTTCCAAAGCTTACG
TTAAACACCCGGCTGACATCCCGGACTACCTGAAACTGTCCTTCCCGGAAGGTTTCAAATGGGAACGTGT
TATGAACTTCGAAGACGGTGGTGTTGTTACCGTTACCCAGGACTCCTCCCTGCAAGACGGTGAGTTCATC
TACAAAGTTAAACTGCGTGGTACCAACTTCCCGTCCGATGGTCCGGTTATGCAGAAAAAAACCATGGGTT
GGGAAGCTTCCACCGAACGTATGTACCCGGAAGACGGTGCTCTGAAAGGTGAAATCAAAATGCGTCTGAA
ACTGAAAGACGGTGGTCACTAC
