>Addgene plasmid #55169 | pBS2E | addgene partial sequence | sequence record 92172 | Amp-R 5'-ATAATACCGCGCCACATAGC-3'
CCCACTCGTGCACCCAACTGATCTTCAGCATCTTTTACTTTCACCAGCGTTTCTGGGTGAGCAAAAACAG
GAAGGCAAAATGCCGCAAAAAAGGGAATAAGGGCGACACGGAAATGTTGAATACTCATACTCTTCCTTTT
TCAATATTATTGAAGCATTTATCAGGGTTATTGTCTCATGAGCGGATACATATTTGAATGTATTTAGAAA
AATAAACAAATAGGGGTTCCGCGCACATTTCCCCGAAAAGTGCCACCTGACGTCTAAGAAACCATTATTA
TCATGACATTAACCTATAAAAATAGGCGTATCACGAGGCCCTTTCGTCTTCAAGAATGATGGGCTAATGT
GTGTTTACGACAATTCTCACTTCATACTTTTCCATCGTCAGGTCGCCTGACAATATGTCTCCTGTCATTA
TGTCCTTCACACTCTGATCAAACGTGACCAGCTGTTTTTCTTCCGTGAAATTCATGACAAAAATATAATC
ATTGTCCTGATCCTGCCTCGCTTGTACGGAGACGCCTTTTCCGTGCCGAACCGGAAAAACTGGAGAGAGA
GACAGGTCTGTGATCAGACCCTCATAGAAATCACGCTGAAATTGATCCTCCAAACGCGCGCCGATAAAAT
ACGCCTTGCCCTGCTGATACTCATGGCTTGTGACCGCTGGCGTGCGCGCATAAAAATCTTCTTGATACAC
CGCTTCCACTGAAGCTGTCTTTAC
