[The description below was written by a language model from this plasmid's Addgene catalogue record.]
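Description:
pBS2E is an empty integrative backbone from the Bacillus BioBrick Box, a set of standardized synthetic-biology vectors for Bacillus subtilis. It derives from pAX01 and works as a shuttle-type construct. In E. coli it is propagated as a plasmid under ampicillin selection through the bla gene. In B. subtilis the integrative part is inserted into the chromosome at the lacA locus through flanking homology regions. Integrants are selected with the erm cassette, which confers resistance to macrolide, lincosamide and streptogramin B antibiotics (MLS) when induced by erythromycin. The record does not name the E. coli replication origin, and the copy number is listed as unknown.

Several modifications made pAX01 compatible with BioBrick cloning. The xylR-PxylA regulatory fragment was removed, so the vector carries no promoter or reporter for the insert. A PstI site in bla, an XbaI site and the remaining NgoMIV sites were eliminated to clear restriction sites forbidden by the standard. The erm terminator, lost during trimming, was restored from a PCR product. A multiple cloning site amplified from pSB1C3 was then added. It contains an rfp cassette flanked by EcoRI, NotI and XbaI upstream and SpeI, NotI and PstI downstream. Replacing the rfp cassette with a part of interest gives white E. coli colonies, whereas uncut or religated vector gives red ones, providing a simple visual screen. pBS2E is intended for placing user-supplied BioBrick parts or assembled devices, with their own regulatory elements, as a stable single copy in the B. subtilis genome.
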