Addgene plasmid #55169: pBS2E
Purpose: (Empty Backbone) Empty vector, integration at lacA, ampr, mlsr
Depositing lab: Thorsten Mascher. Depositing organization: Ludwig-Maximilians-Universitaet Muenchen (LMU). Publication: The Bacillus BioBrick Box: generation and evaluation of essential genetic building blocks for standardized work with Bacillus subtilis. Radeck J, Kraft K, Bartels J, Cikovic T, Durr F, Emenegger J, Kelterborn S, Sauer C, Fritz G, Gebhard S, Mascher T. J Biol Eng. 2013 Dec 2;7(1):29. doi: 10.1186/1754-1611-7-29. PubMed 24295448.
Backbone
  Vector backbone: pAX01
  Backbone manufacturer: Hartl et al 2001
  Modifications to backbone: pAX01 was cut with SacI. The 6.3 kb fragment was religated to remove the xylR-PxylA-fragment. The PstI site in bla was removed. The vector was cut with XbaI and the 6 kb fragment religated to reduce the amount of forbidden restriction sites. The lost terminator of erm was replaced by the PCR-amplified terminator with BsaI-overhangs. The vector was opened with XbaI and ligated with the PCR product cut with BsaI (XbaI-compatible overhang). The correct direction was checked by sequencing and removal of the XbaI-site was confirmed. Finally, the MCS was amplified from pSB1C3 with PstI and NsiI overhangs, cut with PstI and NsiI and ligated into the PstI-cut vector. Correct orientation of the insert was confirmed by restriction digest and sequencing. The remaining NgoMIV sites were removed by subsequent site-directed mutagenesis.
  Vector type: Synthetic Biology ; Bacillus BioBrick Box
  Promoter: none
  Selectable markers: erm: specifies resistance to macrolide, lincosamide and streptogramin B antibiotics if induced by erythromycin
Growth in bacteria
  Bacterial resistance: Ampicillin, 100 μg/mL
  Growth temperature: 37°C
  Growth strain: DH5alpha
  Copy number: Unknown
Gene/Insert
  Cloning method: Restriction Enzyme
  Sequencing primers: 5′ na
Terms and licenses: Academic/Nonprofit Terms; Industry Terms: Not Available to Industry
Depositor comments: This is an “empty” vector that lacks promoters and reporter genes. The integrative part contains the flanking homology regions, a resistance cassette for selection in B. subtilis and the multiple cloning site (MCS), containing an rfp-cassette flanked by the restriction sites EcoRI, NotI, XbaI (upstream) and SpeI, NotI and PstI (downstream). They allow cloning in BioBrick standard with selection for white colonies as a result of the removal of the rfp-insert, which – if still present – leads to formation of red colonies in E. coli. For sequencing of inserts, use the following primers: fwd: GGCAACCGAGCGTTCTG rev: CTGACAGCGTTTCGATCC
How to cite: pBS2E was a gift from Thorsten Mascher (Addgene plasmid # 55169 ; http://n2t.net/addgene:55169 ; RRID:Addgene_55169)
